Addgene plasmid #68663: pMpGWB335
Purpose: (Empty Backbone) Gateway binary vector designed for transgenic research with Marchantia polymorpha as well as other plants
Depositing lab: Takayuki Kohchi. Depositing organization: Kyoto University, Graduate School of Biostudies. Publication: Development of Gateway Binary Vector Series with Four Different Selection Markers for the Liverwort Marchantia polymorpha. Ishizaki K, Nishihama R, Ueda M, Inoue K, Ishida S, Nishimura Y, Shikanai T, Kohchi T. PLoS One. 2015 Sep 25;10(9):e0138876. doi: 10.1371/journal.pone.0138876. eCollection 2015. PONE-D-15-25288 PubMed 26406247.
Backbone
  Vector backbone: pMpGWB300
  Backbone manufacturer: Kohchi Lab., Kyoto University
  Backbone size (bp): 10455
  Modifications to backbone: CaMV 35S promoter and coding sequence for TagRFP are both cloned upstream of the Gateway cassette.
  Vector type: Plant Expression
  Promoter: Cauliflower mosaic virus 35S promoter
  Selectable markers: Chlorsulfuron
  Tag / fusion protein: TagRFP (N terminal on insert)
Growth in bacteria
  Bacterial resistance: Chloramphenicol and Spectinomycin, 25 & 50 μg/mL
  Growth temperature: 37°C
  Growth strain: DB3.1
  Copy number: High Copy
Gene/Insert
  Cloning method: Gateway Cloning
Resource information
  A portion of this plasmid was derived from a plasmid made by: The Gateway cassette was provided by Tsuyoshi Nakagawa at Shimane University, Japan.
Terms and licenses: Academic/Nonprofit Terms; Industry Terms: Not Available to Industry
How to cite: pMpGWB335 was a gift from Takayuki Kohchi (Addgene plasmid # 68663 ; http://n2t.net/addgene:68663 ; RRID:Addgene_68663)
