[The description below was written by a language model from this plasmid's Addgene catalogue record and pLannotate feature annotations shown in this document.]
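Description:
pMpGWB335 is an empty Gateway destination binary vector for Agrobacterium-mediated plant transformation, built on the pMpGWB300 backbone and designed for the liverwort Marchantia polymorpha, although it is also described as usable in other plants. The annotated sequence is about 13.7 kb, larger than the listed backbone size because of the added promoter, tag and Gateway elements. Outside the T-DNA, the plasmid carries a ColE1/pMB1-type origin with a bom site for replication in E. coli. It also carries the pVS1 oriV, RepA and StaA functions, which support replication and stable maintenance in Agrobacterium. An aadA-type gene provides spectinomycin/streptomycin resistance for bacterial selection.

Between the nopaline-type right and left T-DNA borders there are two plant expression units. In the first, a CaMV 35S promoter drives the TagRFP coding sequence, which is followed by an attR1–attR2 Gateway cassette and the NOS terminator. The cassette contains the chloramphenicol resistance gene and the ccdB toxin gene. Because of ccdB, the unrecombined vector must be propagated in a ccdB-tolerant strain such as DB3.1, under combined chloramphenicol and spectinomycin selection. An LR reaction with an entry clone replaces the cassette with the gene of interest, and ccdB counterselects against non-recombinant plasmids. The product is a constitutively expressed fusion protein with TagRFP at the N terminus of the insert. The second unit lies in the opposite orientation and uses an enhanced 35S promoter with the CaMV poly(A) signal to express an acetolactate synthase sequence, annotated as similar to tobacco SURB. This is consistent with the chlorsulfuron selectable marker listed for transformed plants. The vector is suited to overexpression and red-fluorescent localisation studies of proteins of interest.
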