Features (pLannotate 1.2.2; 29 found; start..end, strand, type, name):
     54..78      -  misc_feature   RB T-DNA repeat: right border repeat from nopaline C58 T-DNA
    144..298     -  CDS            lacZα (fragment): LacZα fragment of β-galactosidase; lacZ fragment
    794..1135    +  promoter       CaMV 35S promoter: strong constitutive promoter from cauliflower mosaic virus
   1150..1842    +  CDS            TagRFP: TagRFP is a basic (constitutively fluorescent) red fluorescent protein published in 2007, derived from Entacmaea quadricolor. It has very low acid sensitivity.
   1855..1979    +  protein_bind   attR1: mutant version of attR; recombination site for the Gateway® LR reaction LR Clonase™
   2016..2046    +  promoter       lac UV5 promoter: E. coli lac promoter with an "up" mutation
   2070..2099    +  promoter       cat promoter (fragment): promoter of the E. coli cat gene encoding chloramphenicol acetyltransferase
   2100..2759    +  CDS            CmR: chloramphenicol acetyltransferase; cat; confers resistance to chloramphenicol
   2938..3096    +  CDS            ccdA (fragment): CCDA_ECO57 - Also known as H, letA. Experimental evidence at protein level: Swiss-Prot protein existence level 1. Antitoxin component of a type II toxin-antitoxin (TA) system which inhibits the post-segregational killing (PSK) of plasmid-free cells, also referred to as a plasmid addiction system. Binds to and blocks the activity of CcdB; will also remove bound CcdB protein from the CcdB-GyrA complex by forming a CcdA-CcdB complex, a process termed rejuvenation. Functions as a transcriptional corepressor for the ccdAB operon, repression also requires CcdB (By similarity). From Escherichia coli
   3101..3403    +  CDS            ccdB: CCDB_ECOLI - Also known as G, letB, letD. Experimental evidence at protein level: Swiss-Prot protein existence level 1. Toxic component of a type II toxin-antitoxin (TA) system, functioning in plasmid maintainence. Responsible for the post- segregational killing (PSK) of plasmid-free cells, also referred to as a plasmid addiction system. Half-life of over 2 hours. Cell killing by CcdB is accompanied by filamentation, defects in chromosome and plasmid segregation, defects in cell division, formation of anucleate cells, decreased DNA synthesis and plasmid loss. Interferes with the activity of DN
   3447..3571    -  protein_bind   attR2: mutant version of attR; recombination site for the Gateway® LR reaction LR Clonase™
   3603..3855    +  terminator     NOS terminator: nopaline synthase terminator and poly(A) signal
   3911..3933    -  protein_bind   lac operator (fragment): The lac repressor binds to the lac operator to inhibit transcription in E. coli. This inhibition can be relieved by adding lactose or isopropyl-β-D-thiogalactopyranoside (IPTG). lac repressor encoded by lacI
   3937..3967    -  promoter       lac promoter: promoter for the E. coli lac operon
   3982..4003    -  protein_bind   CAP binding site: CAP binding activates transcription in the presence of cAMP. E. coli catabolite activator protein
   4088..4263    -  polyA_signal   CaMV poly(A) signal: cauliflower mosaic virus polyadenylation signal
   4274..6019    -  CDS            ALS SURB (fragment): ILVB2_TOBAC - Experimental evidence at protein level: Swiss-Prot protein existence level 1. From Nicotiana tabacum (Common tobacco).
   6347..7023    -  promoter       CaMV 35S promoter (enhanced): cauliflower mosaic virus 35S promoter with a duplicated enhancer region
   7218..7242    -  misc_feature   LB T-DNA repeat: left border repeat from nopaline C58 T-DNA
   7501..7524    +  promoter       Pc promoter (fragment): intI1 (promoter lies within the coding sequence); class 1 integron promoter
   7700..7756    +  CDS            GmR (fragment): gentamycin acetyltransferase; aacC1; confers resistance to gentamycin
   7767..8554    +  CDS            SmR (fragment): aminoglycoside adenylyltransferase (Murphy, 1985); aadA; confers resistance to spectinomycin and streptomycin
   8800..9388    +  rep_origin     ori: high-copy-number ColE1/pMB1/pBR322/pUC origin of replication
   9574..9714    -  misc_feature   bom: basis of mobility region from pBR322
   9816..9855    -  CDS            rop (fragment): Rop protein, which maintains plasmids at low copy number; rop
  10058..10252   -  rep_origin     pVS1 oriV: origin of replication for the Pseudomonas plasmid pVS1 (Heeb et al., 2000)
  10318..11391   -  CDS            pVS1 RepA: replication protein from the Pseudomonas plasmid pVS1 (Heeb et al., 2000)
  11820..12449   -  CDS            pVS1 StaA: stability protein from the Pseudomonas plasmid pVS1 (Heeb et al., 2000)
  13009..13410   -  CDS            Y4CG_SINFN (fragment): Protein inferred from homology: Swiss-Prot protein existence level 3. From Sinorhizobium fredii (strain NBRC 101917 / NGR234).
>Addgene plasmid #68663 | pMpGWB335 | depositor full sequence | sequence record 152565 | pMpGWB335 sequence 13696 bps
TTTCACGCCCTTTTAAATATCCGATTATTCTAATAAACGCTCTTTTCTCTTAGGTTTACCCGCCAATATA
TCCTGTCAAACACTGATAGTTTAAACTGAAGGCGGGAAACGACAATCTGATCCAAGCTCAAGCTGCTCTA
GCATTCGCCATTCAGGCTGCGCAACTGTTGGGAAGGGCGATCGGTGCGGGCCTCTTCGCTATTACGCCAG
CTGGCGAAAGGGGGATGTGCTGCAAGGCGATTAAGTTGGGTAACGCCAGGGTTTTCCCAGTCACGACGTT
GTAAAACGACGGCCAGTGCCAAGCTTAGATTAGCCTTTTCAATTTCAGAAAGAATGCTAACCCACAGATG
GTTAGAGAGGCTTACGCAGCAGGTCTCATCAAGACGATCTACCCGAGCAATAATCTCCAGGAAATCAAAT
ACCTTCCCAAGAAGGTTAAAGATGCAGTCAAAAGATTCAGGACTAACTGCATCAAGAACACAGAGAAAGA
TATATTTCTCAAGATCAGAAGTACTATTCCAGTATGGACGATTCAAGGCTTGCTTCACAAACCAAGGCAA
GTAATAGAGATTGGAGTCTCTAAAAAGGTAGTTCCCACTGAATCAAAGGCCATGGAGTCAAAGATTCAAA
TAGAGGACCTAACAGAACTCGCCGTAAAGACTGGCGAACAGTTCATACAGAGTCTCTTACGACTCAATGA
CAAGAAGAAAATCTTCGTCAACATGGTGGAGCACGACACACTTGTCTACTCCAAAAATATCAAAGATACA
GTCTCAGAAGACCAAAGGGCAATTGAGACTTTTCAACAAAGGGTAATATCCGGAAACCTCCTCGGATTCC
ATTGCCCAGCTATCTGTCACTTTATTGTGAAGATAGTGGAAAAGGAAGGTGGCTCCTACAAATGCCATCA
TTGCGATAAAGGAAAGGCCATCGTTGAAGATGCCTCTGCCGACAGTGGTCCCAAAGATGGACCCCCACCC
ACGAGGAGCATCGTGGAAAAAGAAGACGTTCCAACCACGTCTTCAAAGCAAGTGGATTGATGTGATATCT
CCACTGACGTAAGGGATGACGCACAATCCCACTATCCTTCGCAAGACCCTTCCTCTATATAAGGAAGTTC
ATTTCATTTGGAGAGAACACGAGCTTACAATGAGCGAGCTGATTAAGGAGAACATGCACATGAAGCTGTA
CATGGAGGGCACCGTGAACAACCACCACTTCAAGTGCACATCCGAGGGCGAAGGCAAGCCCTACGAGGGC
ACCCAGACCATGAGAATCAAGGTGGTCGAGGGCGGCCCTCTCCCCTTCGCCTTCGACATCCTGGCTACCA
GCTTCATGTACGGCAGCAGAACCTTCATCAACCACACCCAGGGCATCCCCGACTTCTTTAAGCAGTCCTT
CCCTGAGGGCTTCACATGGGAGAGAGTCACCACATACGAAGACGGGGGCGTGCTGACCGCTACCCAGGAC
ACCAGCCTCCAGGACGGCTGCCTCATCTACAACGTCAAGATCAGAGGGGTGAACTTCCCATCCAACGGCC
CTGTGATGCAGAAGAAAACACTCGGCTGGGAGGCCAACACCGAGATGCTGTACCCCGCTGACGGCGGCCT
GGAAGGCAGAAGCGACATGGCCCTGAAGCTCGTGGGCGGGGGCCACCTGATCTGCAACTTCAAGACCACA
TACAGATCCAAGAAACCCGCTAAGAACCTCAAGATGCCCGGCGTCTACTATGTGGACCACAGACTGGAAA
GAATCAAGGAGGCCGACAAAGAGACCTACGTCGAGCAGCACGAGGTGGCTGTGGCCAGATACTGCGACCT
CCCTAGCAAACTGGGGCACAAGCTAGAGTTATCAACAAGTTTGTACAAAAAAGCTGAACGAGAAACGTAA
AATGATATAAATATCAATATATTAAATTAGATTTTGCATAAAAAACAGACTACATAATACTGTAAAACAC
AACATATCCAGTCACTATGGCGGCCCCTCGAGGGGCCGCATTAGGCACCCCAGGCTTTACACTTTATGCT
TCCGGCTCGTATAATGTGTGGATTTTGAGTTAGGATCCGTCGAGATTTTCAGGAGCTAAGGAAGCTAAAA
TGGAGAAAAAAATCACTGGATATACCACCGTTGATATATCCCAATGGCATCGTAAAGAACATTTTGAGGC
ATTTCAGTCAGTTGCTCAATGTACCTATAACCAGACCGTTCAGCTGGATATTACGGCCTTTTTAAAGACC
GTAAAGAAAAATAAGCACAAGTTTTATCCGGCCTTTATTCACATTCTTGCCCGCCTGATGAATGCTCATC
CGGAATTCCGTATGGCAATGAAAGACGGTGAGCTGGTGATATGGGATAGTGTTCACCCTTGTTACACCGT
TTTCCATGAGCAAACTGAAACGTTTTCATCGCTCTGGAGTGAATACCACGACGATTTCCGGCAGTTTCTA
CACATATATTCGCAAGATGTGGCGTGTTACGGTGAAAACCTGGCCTATTTCCCTAAAGGGTTTATTGAGA
ATATGTTTTTCGTCTCAGCCAATCCCTGGGTGAGTTTCACCAGTTTTGATTTAAACGTGGCCAATATGGA
CAACTTCTTCGCCCCCGTTTTCACCATGGGCAAATATTATACGCAAGGCGACAAGGTGCTGATGCCGCTG
GCGATTCAGGTTCATCATGCCGTTTGTGATGGCTTCCATGTCGGCAGAATGCTTAATGAATTACAACAGT
ACTGCGATGAGTGGCAGGGCGGGGCGTAAAGATCTGGATCCGGCTTACTAAAAGCCAGATAACAGTATGC
GTATTTGCGCGCTGATTTTTGCGGTATAAGAATATATACTGATATGTATACCCGAAGTATGTCAAAAAGA
GGTATGCTATGAAGCAGCGTATTACAGTGACAGTTGACAGCGACAGCTATCAGTTGCTCAAGGCATATAT
GATGTCAATATCTCCGGTCTGGTAAGCACAACCATGCAGAATGAAGCCCGTCGTCTGCGTGCCGAACGCT
GGAAAGCGGAAAATCAGGAAGGGATGGCTGAGGTCGCCCGGTTTATTGAAATGAACGGCTCTTTTGCTGA
CGAGAACAGGGGCTGGTGAAATGCAGTTTAAGGTTTACACCTATAAAAGAGAGAGCCGTTATCGTCTGTT
TGTGGATGTACAGAGTGATATTATTGACACGCCCGGGCGACGGATGGTGATCCCCCTGGCCAGTGCACGT
CTGCTGTCAGATAAAGTCTCCCGTGAACTTTACCCGGTGGTGCATATCGGGGATGAAAGCTGGCGCATGA
TGACCACCGATATGGCCAGTGTGCCGGTCTCCGTTATCGGGGAAGAAGTGGCTGATCTCAGCCACCGCGA
AAATGACATCAAAAACGCCATTAACCTGATGTTCTGGGGAATATAAATGTCAGGCTCCCTTATACACAGC
CAGTCTGCAGGTCGACCATAGTGACTGGATATGTTGTGTTTTACAGTATTATGTAGTCTGTTTTTTATGC
AAAATCTAATTTAATATATTGATATTTATATCATTTTACGTTTCTCGTTCAGCTTTCTTGTACAAAGTGG
TTGATAACAGCGCTTAGAGCTCGAATTTCCCCGATCGTTCAAACATTTGGCAATAAAGTTTCTTAAGATT
GAATCCTGTTGCCGGTCTTGCGATGATTATCATATAATTTCTGTTGAATTACGTTAAGCATGTAATAATT
AACATGTAATGCATGACGTTATTTATGAGATGGGTTTTTATGATTAGAGTCCCGCAATTATACATTTAAT
ACGCGATAGAAAACAAAATATAGCGCGCAAACTAGGATAAATTATCGCGCGCGGTGTCATCTATGTTACT
AGATCGGGAATTGGTTCCGGAACCAATTCGTAATCATGGTCATAGCTGTTTCCTGTGTGAAATTGTTATC
CGCTCACAATTCCACACAACATACGAGCCGGAAGCATAAAGTGTAAAGCCTGGGGTGCCTAATGAGTGAG
CTAACTCACATTAGGCTGAATTAGGCGCGCCTATTTCTGAATTCAACACATTGCGGACGTTTTTAATGTA
CTGAATTAACGCCGAATTAATTCGGGGGATCTGGATTTTAGTACTGGATTTTGGTTTTAGGAATTAGAAA
TTTTATTGATAGAAGTATTTTACAAATACAAATACATACTAAGGGTTTCTTATATGCTCAACACATGAGC
GAAACCCTATAGGAACCCTAAATTCCCTTATCTGGGAACTACTCACACATTATTATGGAGAAACTCGAAG
TTAGTATATAGTCCTTCCATCACCCTCTGTGATAATCTCCTTAAAACTTGCTCCCCCAGGAATCATAGGC
AGAACGTGCTCCTGGTGGGGAACTATCACATCCAGTAAATAAGGACCGGGAGAATCTAGCATAGTTTGAA
TTGCTGCTCTTAGTTCATCCTTCTTCACCACACGCGCATTTGGCACCTTGAAACCGTCTGCAACTGTACA
GAAGTCGGGGTAGATCTGCTCCTCGTGATCTGGATCACCTAAGTAAGTATGTGCTCTGTTGGCCTTGTAG
AATCTATCCTCCAATTGTACGACCATTCCTAGATGTTGGTTGTTTAAGATCATGATCTTCACGGGTAACT
TCTCCACAAAAATTGTAGCCAACTCCTGTACGTTCATCACAAAGCTACCATCGCCATCGATGTCGATCAC
AGGAATATCTGGTTGAGTTGCGGCAGCCCCCAAAGCAGAAGGAAGTCCGAATCCCATGGCTCCAAGACCT
CCAGATGTCAACCAACGCCGCGGTTCGTTGTACTTGAACCACTGGGCTGCCCACATTTGATGTTGGCCAA
CACCAGTAGATATGATGGCATTTCCACCAGTGAGTTCGTACAGCGTCTGTATGGCAGATTGAGGAGCAAT
GGCATCCTCGAATACGGGAAACTTCATTGGCCATTTCTGCTTTTGTTCTTCTAGTTCTGCCACCCAGTTG
GAGAAGTCGAAAGTCCTCTTTTGACTCTTCAAGAGGGCATTGATTTCACTTAGCGCAGGTTTCACATCAG
CACACATGGACACATGGGGCTGTTTGTTCTTTCCAATTTCAGCAGGGTCAATATCGATATGAACGATGCT
GGACCTGCTAGCAAAAGTCTCCAGTTTACCAGTCACTCGATCGTCGAAACGCACTCCAAATGCCAACAAC
AGATCTGCTTGGTCCACGGCGTAGTTGGCGTAAACAGTTCCATGCATTCCAAGCATTTTCAAACTTAATG
GATCAGACTCGGGATACGCTCCCAAACCCATTAAAGTCGATGTGATAGGAATTCCGGTAAGCTCGACAAA
TTCCCTCAACTCTTCGCTGGCGTGATTGCAACCTCCTCCAGAATACACTACAGGCTTCTTAGAACTAGAA
ATGAGTCTTATAATCTGCTCGATTAACGTTGGTTCCGGTGGCCGAGGCAGTCGTTGTAAGTAGCCCTTCA
GTTGCATTGGCTGAGACCAATCTGGAATAGCCATTTGCTGTTGCACGTCCTTGGGAATATCTACCAAGAC
TGGGCCCGGCCTACCTGAAGCTGCCAAAAAGAAAGCCTCCCTGATTACGCGAGGGATGTCATCAATGTTC
ATAACAAGGTAATTGTGCTTGGTGATCGATCTCGTAACCTCCACAATTGGAGTTTCTTGAAAAGCATCGG
TACCAATCATCCTACTGGATACTTGACCTGTAATGGCCACTAGTGGCACACTGTCCAAGAGGGCATCAGC
GAGCCCGGTAACAAGATTGGTCGCTCCAGGACCGGATGTGGCTATACAAACCCCTACTCGTCCAGACGAT
TTAGCATAACCTTCAGCAGCGAAAATCTCCCCCTGCTCGTGGCGACAGAGAATGTTGCGGATGCTGCTGG
AACGTGTAAGAGCCTGGTGAATCTCCATAGACGCTCCGCCGGGATAAGCGAACACCGTTCTAATCCCTTC
TCGCTCAAGAGCCTCCACCAAAATGTCGGCTCCTTTGCGGGGCTCGTCATCCTTGTAGCGAGACTGAAAG
TCGGACGGGGTTGGTGCAACGAGTGACTTCCCGCTGCTAAGCCGTGGTCCACTCACATCGACTGCAGACT
GGATCTTCTCGCTAACAGCTTGGGCTTTCACTTCCAGTGAACGCTCAGTCTTCCGAGAGGTGTTGTATGC
ATGTCCCCTCAGAGCGGCTCCCGAGAAGAAACCACTCCTCACCTTTAGCTCTTTAGCTCCCTTGCAACAA
GACCTTGCCGATGGCTGCACCTTCTCCAGGCTCGCTATGCTCAAAGGCACAGCTGCGCATCCACTAATTG
ACGCCATGCTCGAGAGAGATAGATTTGTAGAGAGAGACTGGTGATTTCAGCGTGTCCTCTCCAAATGAAA
TGAACTTCCTTATATAGAGGAAGGGTCTTGCGAAGGATAGTGGGATTGTGCGTCATCCCTTACGTCAGTG
GAGATATCACATCAATCCACTTGCTTTGAAGACGTGGTTGGAACGTCTTCTTTTTCCACGATGCTCCTCG
TGGGTGGGGGTCCATCTTTGGGACCACTGTCGGCAGAGGCATCTTGAACGATAGCCTTTCCTTTATCGCA
ATTATGGCATTTGTAGGTGCCACCTTCCTTTTCTACTGTCCTTTTGATGAAGTGACAGATAGCTGGGCAA
TGGAATCCGAGGAGGTTTCCCGATATTACCCTTTGTTGAAAAGTCTCAATAGCCCTTTGGTCTTCTGAGA
CTGTATCTTTGATATTCTTGGAGTAGACGAGAGTGTCGTGCTCCACCATGTTCACATCAATCCACTTGCT
TTGAAGACGTGGTTGGAACGTCTTCTTTTTCCACGATGCTCCTCGTGGGTGGGGGTCCATCTTTGGGACC
ACTGTCGGCAGAGGCATCTTGAACGATAGCCTTTCCTTTATCGCAATGATGGCATTTGTAGGTGCCACCT
TCCTTTTCTACTGTCCTTTTGATGAAGTGACAGATAGCTGGGCAATGGAATCCGAGGAGGTTTCCCGATA
TTACCCTTTGTTGAAAAGTCTCAATAGCCCTTTGGTCTTCTGAGACTGTATCTTTGATATTCTTGGAGTA
GACGAGAGTGTCGTGCTCCACCATGTTGGCAAGCTGCTCTAGCCAATACGCAAACCGAATTCAGAAATAA
ATTCAGCCTAATTCGGCGTTAATTCAGTACATTAAAAACGTCCGCAATGTGTTATTAAGTTGTCTAAGCG
TCAATTTGTTTACACCACAATATATCCTGCCACCAGCCAGCCAACAGCTCCCCGACCGGCAGCTCGGCAC
AAAATCACCACTCGATACAGGCAGCCCATCAGTCCGGGACGGCGTCAGCGGGAGAGCCGTTGTAAGGCGG
CAGACTTTGCTCATGTTACCGATGCTATTCGGAAGAACGGCAACTAAGCTGCCGGGTTTGAAACACGGAT
GATCTCGCGGAGGGTAGCATGTTGATTGTAACGATGACAGAGCGTTGCTGCCTGTGATCAATTCGGGCAC
GAACCCAGTGGACATAAGCCTGTTCGGTTCGTAAGCTGTAATGCAAGTAGCGTATGCGCTCACGCAACTG
GTCCAGAACCTTGACCGAACGCAGCGGTGGTAACGGCGCAGTGGCGGTTTTCATGGCTTGTTATGACTGT
TTTTTTGGGGTACAGTCTATGCCTCGGGCATCCAAGCAGCAAGCGCGTTACGCCGTGGGTCGATGTTTGA
TGTTATGGAGCAGCAACGATGTTACGCAGCAGGGCAGTCGCCCTAAAACAAAGTTAAACATCATGGGGGA
AGCGGTGATCGCCGAAGTATCGACTCAACTATCAGAGGTAGTTGGCGTCATCGAGCGCCATCTCGAACCG
ACGTTGCTGGCCGTACATTTGTACGGCTCCGCAGTGGATGGCGGCCTGAAGCCACACAGTGATATTGATT
TGCTGGTTACGGTGACCGTAAGGCTTGATGAAACAACGCGGCGAGCTTTGATCAACGACCTTTTGGAAAC
TTCGGCTTCCCCTGGAGAGAGCGAGATTCTCCGCGCTGTAGAAGTCACCATTGTTGTGCACGACGACATC
ATTCCGTGGCGTTATCCAGCTAAGCGCGAACTGCAATTTGGAGAATGGCAGCGCAATGACATTCTTGCAG
GTATCTTCGAGCCAGCCACGATCGACATTGATCTGGCTATCTTGCTGACAAAAGCAAGAGAACATAGCGT
TGCCTTGGTAGGTCCAGCGGCGGAGGAACTCTTTGATCCGGTTCCTGAACAGGATCTATTTGAGGCGCTA
AATGAAACCTTAACGCTATGGAACTCGCCGCCCGACTGGGCTGGCGATGAGCGAAATGTAGTGCTTACGT
TGTCCCGCATTTGGTACAGCGCAGTAACCGGCAAAATCGCGCCGAAGGATGTCGCTGCCGACTGGGCAAT
GGAGCGCCTGCCGGCCCAGTATCAGCCCGTCATACTTGAAGCTAGACAGGCTTATCTTGGACAAGAAGAA
GATCGCTTGGCCTCGCGCGCAGATCAGTTGGAAGAATTTGTCCACTACGTGAAAGGCGAGATCACCAAGG
TAGTCGGCAAATAATGTCTAGCTAGAAATTCGTTCAAGCCGACGCCGCTTCGCGGCGCGGCTTAACTCAA
GCGTTAGATGCACTAAGCACATAATTGCTCACAGCCAAACTATCAGGTCAAGTCTGCTTTTATTATTTTT
AAGCGTGCATAATAAGCCCTACACAAATTGGGAGATATATCATGCATGACCAAAATCCCTTAACGTGAGT
TTTCGTTCCACTGAGCGTCAGACCCCGTAGAAAAGATCAAAGGATCTTCTTGAGATCCTTTTTTTCTGCG
CGTAATCTGCTGCTTGCAAACAAAAAAACCACCGCTACCAGCGGTGGTTTGTTTGCCGGATCAAGAGCTA
CCAACTCTTTTTCCGAAGGTAACTGGCTTCAGCAGAGCGCAGATACCAAATACTGTCCTTCTAGTGTAGC
CGTAGTTAGGCCACCACTTCAAGAACTCTGTAGCACCGCCTACATACCTCGCTCTGCTAATCCTGTTACC
AGTGGCTGCTGCCAGTGGCGATAAGTCGTGTCTTACCGGGTTGGACTCAAGACGATAGTTACCGGATAAG
GCGCAGCGGTCGGGCTGAACGGGGGGTTCGTGCACACAGCCCAGCTTGGAGCGAACGACCTACACCGAAC
TGAGATACCTACAGCGTGAGCTATGAGAAAGCGCCACGCTTCCCGAAGGGAGAAAGGCGGACAGGTATCC
GGTAAGCGGCAGGGTCGGAACAGGAGAGCGCACGAGGGAGCTTCCAGGGGGAAACGCCTGGTATCTTTAT
AGTCCTGTCGGGTTTCGCCACCTCTGACTTGAGCGTCGATTTTTGTGATGCTCGTCAGGGGGGCGGAGCC
TATGGAAAAACGCCAGCAACGCGGCCTTTTTACGGTTCCTGGCCTTTTGCTGGCCTTTTGCTCACATGTT
CTTTCCTGCGTTATCCCCTGATTCTGTGGATAACCGTATTACCGCCTTTGAGTGAGCTGATACCGCTCGC
CGCAGCCGAACGACCGAGCGCAGCGAGTCAGTGAGCGAGGAAGCGGAAGAGCGCCTGATGCGGTATTTTC
TCCTTACGCATCTGTGCGGTATTTCACACCGCATATGGTGCACTCTCAGTACAATCTGCTCTGATGCCGC
ATAGTTAAGCCAGTATACACTCCGCTATCGCTACGTGACTGGGTCATGGCTGCGCCCCGACACCCGCCAA
CACCCGCTGACGCGCCCTGACGGGCTTGTCTGCTCCCGGCATCCGCTTACAGACAAGCTGTGACCGTCTC
CGGGAGCTGCATGTGTCAGAGGTTTTCACCGTCATCACCGAAACGCGCGAGGCAGGGTGCCTTGATGTGG
GCGCCGGCGGTCGAGTGGCGACGGCGCGGCTTGTCCGCGCCCTGGTAGATTGCCTGGCCGTAGGCCAGCC
ATTTTTGAGCGGCCAGCGGCCGCGATAGGCCGACGCGAAGCGGCGGGGCGTAGGGAGCGCAGCGACCGAA
GGGTAGGCGCTTTTTGCAGCTCTTCGGCTGTGCGCTGGCCAGACAGTTATGCACAGGCCAGGCGGGTTTT
AAGAGTTTTAATAAGTTTTAAAGAGTTTTAGGCGGAAAAATCGCCTTTTTTCTCTTTTATATCAGTCACT
TACATGTGTGACCGGTTCCCAATGTACGGCTTTGGGTTCCCAATGTACGGGTTCCGGTTCCCAATGTACG
GCTTTGGGTTCCCAATGTACGTGCTATCCACAGGAAAGAGACCTTTTCGACCTTTTTCCCCTGCTAGGGC
AATTTGCCCTAGCATCTGCTCCGTACATTAGGAACCGGCGGATGCTTCGCCCTCGATCAGGTTGCGGTAG
CGCATGACTAGGATCGGGCCAGCCTGCCCCGCCTCCTCCTTCAAATCGTACTCCGGCAGGTCATTTGACC
CGATCAGCTTGCGCACGGTGAAACAGAACTTCTTGAACTCTCCGGCGCTGCCACTGCGTTCGTAGATCGT
CTTGAACAACCATCTGGCTTCTGCCTTGCCTGCGGCGCGGCGTGCCAGGCGGTAGAGAAAACGGCCGATG
CCGGGATCGATCAAAAAGTAATCGGGGTGAACCGTCAGCACGTCCGGGTTCTTGCCTTCTGTGATCTCGC
GGTACATCCAATCAGCTAGCTCGATCTCGATGTACTCCGGCCGCCCGGTTTCGCTCTTTACGATCTTGTA
GCGGCTAATCAAGGCTTCACCCTCGGATACCGTCACCAGGCGGCCGTTCTTGGCCTTCTTCGTACGCTGC
ATGGCAACGTGCGTGGTGTTTAACCGAATGCAGGTTTCTACCAGGTCGTCTTTCTGCTTTCCGCCATCGG
CTCGCCGGCAGAACTTGAGTACGTCCGCAACGTGTGGACGGAACACGCGGCCGGGCTTGTCTCCCTTCCC
TTCCCGGTATCGGTTCATGGATTCGGTTAGATGGGAAACCGCCATCAGTACCAGGTCGTAATCCCACACA
CTGGCCATGCCGGCCGGCCCTGCGGAAACCTCTACGTGCCCGTCTGGAAGCTCGTAGCGGATCACCTCGC
CAGCTCGTCGGTCACGCTTCGACAGACGGAAAACGGCCACGTCCATGATGCTGCGACTATCGCGGGTGCC
CACGTCATAGAGCATCGGAACGAAAAAATCTGGTTGCTCGTCGCCCTTGGGCGGCTTCCTAATCGACGGC
GCACCGGCTGCCGGCGGTTGCCGGGATTCTTTGCGGATTCGATCAGCGGCCGCTTGCCACGATTCACCGG
GGCGTGCTTCTGCCTCGATGCGTTGCCGCTGGGCGGCCTGCGCGGCCTTCAACTTCTCCACCAGGTCATC
ACCCAGCGCCGCGCCGATTTGTACCGGGCCGGATGGTTTGCGACCGCTCACGCCGATTCCTCGGGCTTGG
GGGTTCCAGTGCCATTGCAGGGCCGGCAGACAACCCAGCCGCTTACGCCTGGCCAACCGCCCGTTCCTCC
ACACATGGGGCATTCCACGGCGTCGGTGCCTGGTTGTTCTTGATTTTCCATGCCGCCTCCTTTAGCCGCT
AAAATTCATCTACTCATTTATTCATTTGCTCATTTACTCTGGTAGCTGCGCGATGTATTCAGATAGCAGC
TCGGTAATGGTCTTGCCTTGGCGTACCGCGTACATCTTCAGCTTGGTGTGATCCTCCGCCGGCAACTGAA
AGTTGACCCGCTTCATGGCTGGCGTGTCTGCCAGGCTGGCCAACGTTGCAGCCTTGCTGCTGCGTGCGCT
CGGACGGCCGGCACTTAGCGTGTTTGTGCTTTTGCTCATTTTCTCTTTACCTCATTAACTCAAATGAGTT
TTGATTTAATTTCAGCGGCCAGCGCCTGGACCTCGCGGGCAGCGTCGCCCTCGGGTTCTGATTCAAGAAC
GGTTGTGCCGGCGGCGGCAGTGCCTGGGTAGCTCACGCGCTGCGTGATACGGGACTCAAGAATGGGCAGC
TCGTACCCGGCCAGCGCCTCGGCAACCTCACCGCCGATGCGCGTGCCTTTGATCGCCCGCGACACGACAA
AGGCCGCTTGTAGCCTTCCATCCGTGACCTCAATGCGCTGCTTAACCAGCTCCACCAGGTCGGCGGTGGC
CCATATGTCGTAAGGGCTTGGCTGCACCGGAATCAGCACGAAGTCGGCTGCCTTGATCGCGGACACAGCC
AAGTCCGCCGCCTGGGGCGCTCCGTCGATCACTACGAAGTCGCGCCGGCCGATGGCCTTCACGTCGCGGT
CAATCGTCGGGCGGTCGATGCCGACAACGGTTAGCGGTTGATCTTCCCGCACGGCCGCCCAATCGCGGGC
ACTGCCCTGGGGATCGGAATCGACTAACAGAACATCGGCCCCGGCGAGTTGCAGGGCGCGGGCTAGATGG
GTTGCGATGGTCGTCTTGCCTGACCCGCCTTTCTGGTTAAGTACAGCGATAACCTTCATGCGTTCCCCTT
GCGTATTTGTTTATTTACTCATCGCATCATATACGCAGCGACCGCATGACGCAAGCTGTTTTACTCAAAT
ACACATCACCTTTTTAGACGGCGGCGCTCGGTTTCTTCAGCGGCCAAGCTGGCCGGCCAGGCCGCCAGCT
TGGCATCAGACAAACCGGCCAGGATTTCATGCAGCCGCACGGTTGAGACGTGCGCGGGCGGCTCGAACAC
GTACCCGGCCGCGATCATCTCCGCCTCGATCTCTTCGGTAATGAAAAACGGTTCGTCCTGGCCGTCCTGG
TGCGGTTTCATGCTTGTTCCTCTTGGCGTTCATTCTCGGCGGCCGCCAGGGCGTCGGCCTCGGTCAATGC
GTCCTCACGGAAGGCACCGCGCCGCCTGGCCTCGGTGGGCGTCACTTCCTCGCTGCGCTCAAGTGCGCGG
TACAGGGTCGAGCGATGCACGCCAAGCAGTGCAGCCGCCTCTTTCACGGTGCGGCCTTCCTGGTCGATCA
GCTCGCGGGCGTGCGCGATCTGTGCCGGGGTGAGGGTAGGGCGGGGGCCAAACTTCACGCCTCGGGCCTT
GGCGGCCTCGCGCCCGCTCCGGGTGCGGTCGATGATTAGGGAACGCTCGAACTCGGCAATGCCGGCGAAC
ACGGTCAACACCATGCGGCCGGCCGGCGTGGTGGTGTCGGCCCACGGCTCTGCCAGGCTACGCAGGCCCG
CGCCGGCCTCCTGGATGCGCTCGGCAATGTCCAGTAGGTCGCGGGTGCTGCGGGCCAGGCGGTCTAGCCT
GGTCACTGTCACAACGTCGCCAGGGCGTAGGTGGTCAAGCATCCTGGCCAGCTCCGGGCGGTCGCGCCTG
GTGCCGGTGATCTTCTCGGAAAACAGCTTGGTGCAGCCGGCCGCGTGCAGTTCGGCCCGTTGGTTGGTCA
AGTCCTGGTCGTCGGTGCTGACGCGGGCATAGCCCAGCAGGCCAGCGGCGGCGCTCTTGTTCATGGCGTA
ATGTCTCCGGTTCTAGTCGCAAGTATTCTACTTTATGCGACTAAAACACGCGACAAGAAAACGCCAGGAA
AAGGGCAGGGCGGCAGCCTGTCGCGTAACTTAGGACTTGTGCGACATGTCGTTTTCAGAAGACGGCTGCA
CTGAACGTCAGAAGCCGACTGCACTATAGCAGCGGAGGGGTTGGATCAAAGTACTTTGATCCCGAGGGGA
ACCCTGTGGTTGGCATGCACATACAAATGGACGAACGGATAAACCT
