>Addgene plasmid #68663 | pMpGWB335 | addgene partial sequence | sequence record 130260 | NOSterm-R 5'-attgccaaatgtttgaacga-3'
ACCACTTTGTACAAGAAAGCTGAACGAGAAACGTAAAATGATATAAATATCAATATATTAAATTAGATTT
TGCATAAAAAACAGACTACATAATACTGTAAAACACAACATATCCAGTCACTATGGTCGACCTGCAGACT
GGCTGTGTATAAGGGAGCCTGACATTTATATTCCCCAGAACATCAGGTTAATGGCGTTTTTGATGTCATT
TTCGCGGTGGCTGAGATCAGCCACTTCTTCCCCGATAACGGAGACCGGCACACTGGCCATATCGGTGGTC
ATCATGCGCCAGCTTTCATCCCCGATATGCACCACCGGGTAAAGTTCACGGGAGACTTTATCTGACAGCA
GACGTGCACTGGCCAGGGGGATCACCATCCGTCGCCCGGGCGTGTCAATAATATCACTCTGTACATCCAC
AAACAGACGATAACGGCTCTCTCTTTTATAGGTGTAAACCTTAAACTGCATTTCACCAGCCCCTGTTCTC
GTCAGCAAAAGAGCCGTTCATTTCAATAAACCGGGCGACCTCAGCCATCCCTTCCTGATTTTCCGCTTTC
CAGCGTTCGGCACGCAGACGACGGGCTTCATTCTGCATGGTTGTGCTTACCAGACCGGAGATATTGACAT
CATATATGCCTTGAGCAACTGATAGCTGTCGCTGTCAACTGTCACTGTAATACGCTGCTTCATAGCATAC
CTCTTTTTGACATACTTCGGGTATACATATCAGTATATATTCTTATACCG
