>Addgene plasmid #68663 | pMpGWB335 | addgene partial sequence | sequence record 152564 | CAT-R 5'-GCAACTGACTGAAATGCCTC-3'
TGGTATATCCAGTGATTTTTTTCTCCATTTTAGCTTCCTTAGCTCCTGAAAATCTCGACGGATCCTAACT
CAAAATCCACACATTATACGAGCCGGAAGCATAAAGTGTAAAGCCTGGGGTGCCTAATGCGGCCCCTCGA
GGGGCCGCCATAGTGACTGGATATGTTGTGTTTTACAGTATTATGTAGTCTGTTTTTTATGCAAAATCTA
ATTTAATATATTGATATTTATATCATTTTACGTTTCTCGTTCAGCTTTTTTGTACAAACTTGTTGATAAC
TCTAGCTTGTGCCCCAGTTTGCTAGGGAGGTCGCAGTATCTGGCCACAGCCACCTCGTGCTGCTCGACGT
AGGTCTCTTTGTCGGCCTCCTTGATTCTTTCCAGTCTGTGGTCCACATAGTAGACGCCGGGCATCTTGAG
GTTCTTAGCGGGTTTCTTGGATCTGTATGTGGTCTTGAAGTTGCAGATCAGGTGGCCCCCGCCCACGAGC
TTCAGGGCCATGTCGCTTCTGCCTTCCAGGCCGCCGTCAGCGGGGTACAGCATCTCGGTGTTGGCCTCCC
AGCCGAGTGTTTTCTTCTGCATCACAGGGCCGTTGGATGGGAAGTTCACCCCTCTGATCTTGACGTTGTA
GATGAGGCAGCCGTCCTGGAGGCTGGTGTCCTGGGTAGCGGTCAGCACGCCCCCGTCTTCGTATGTGGTG
ACTCTCTCCCATGTGA
